Addgene plasmid #152868: pGBW-m4134380
Purpose: Mammalian expression plasmid for SARS-CoV-2 nsp2
Depositing lab: Ginkgo Bioworks & Benjie Chen. Depositing organization: Ginkgo Bioworks.
Backbone
  Vector backbone: pTwist_CMV_6
  Backbone size w/o insert (bp): 4180
  Vector type: Mammalian Expression
Growth in bacteria
  Bacterial resistance: Ampicillin, 100 μg/mL
  Growth temperature: 37°C
  Growth strain: DH5alpha
  Copy number: High Copy
Gene/Insert
  Gene/Insert name: SARS-CoV-2 nsp2
  Species: Severe acute respiratory syndrome coronavirus 2
  Insert size (bp): 1907
  Mutation: wt
  Entrez Gene: ORF1ab (a.k.a. GU280_gp01)
  Promoter: CMV
  Tag / fusion protein: Cleavable TEV;CBP (C terminal on backbone)
  Cloning method: Unknown
Resource information
  A portion of this plasmid was derived from a plasmid made by: GinkgoBioworks
Depositor comments: NCBI reference sequence: YP_009725298.1
How to cite: pGBW-m4134380 was a gift from Ginkgo Bioworks & Benjie Chen (Addgene plasmid # 152868 ; http://n2t.net/addgene:152868 ; RRID:Addgene_152868)
