[The description below was written by a language model from this plasmid's Addgene catalogue record and pLannotate feature annotations shown in this document.]
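Description:
pGBW-m4134380 is a mammalian expression plasmid built on the pTwist_CMV_6 backbone for producing wild-type SARS-CoV-2 nonstructural protein 2 (nsp2), one of the mature products cleaved from the ORF1ab/ORF1a replicase polyprotein. It is propagated in E. coli as a high-copy plasmid through a ColE1/pUC-type origin and selected with ampicillin via a full-length β-lactamase (AmpR) gene. A short additional bla-like fragment in the annotation appears to be a backbone remnant rather than a functional marker.

The roughly 1.9 kb nsp2 coding sequence lies just downstream of the CMV immediate-early enhancer and promoter elements, which wrap around the origin of the circular map. The automated annotation matches this open reading frame to the replicase polyprotein 1a entry. The nsp10 function quoted in that annotation comes from the generic polyprotein record and does not describe this insert. According to the catalogue, the backbone supplies a C-terminal TEV-cleavable calmodulin-binding peptide (CBP) tag. The feature table detects a CBP fragment immediately after the insert but does not annotate the TEV site separately. Such a tag allows calcium-dependent capture on calmodulin resin, followed by protease removal of the tag. Transcripts are terminated by an SV40 polyadenylation signal, which sits next to a small SV40 large T antigen fragment.

The expression unit and the bacterial marker are separated by T7 and rrnG transcription terminators, a synthetic poly(A) signal upstream of the CMV enhancer, and 5' and 3' β-globin insulator elements, which presumably limit read-through and interference between modules. The record gives no specific application beyond mammalian expression of nsp2, but the design suits transient transfection for affinity purification, interaction or functional studies of this viral protein.
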