Features (pLannotate 1.2.2; 17 found; start..end, strand, type, name):
      8..1915    +  CDS            R1A_SARS2 (fragment): Experimental evidence at protein level: Swiss-Prot protein existence level 1. [Non-structural protein 10]: Plays a pivotal role in viral transcription by stimulating both nsp14 3'-5' exoribonuclease and nsp16 2'-O-methyltransferase activities. Therefore plays an essential role in viral mRNAs cap methylation. From Severe acute respiratory syndrome coronavirus 2 (2019-nCoV) (SARS-CoV-2).
   1943..1959    +  CDS            CBP (fragment): calmodulin-binding peptide derived from skeletal muscle myosin light chain kinase; binds calmodulin with nanomolar affinity in the presence of calcium
   2067..2188    -  polyA_signal   SV40 poly(A) signal: SV40 polyadenylation signal
   2211..2280    -  CDS            large T antigen (fragment): large T antigen from SV40 (simian virus 40)
   2303..2349    +  terminator     T7 terminator: transcription terminator for bacteriophage T7 RNA polymerase
   2379..2515    +  terminator     rrnG terminator: transcription terminator from the E. coli ribosomal RNA rrnG operon (Albrechtsen et al., 1991)
   2560..2631    +  misc_feature   3' β-globin insulator: insulator downstream of the human β-globin locus (Farrell et al., 2002)
   2857..3445    -  rep_origin     ori: high-copy-number ColE1/pMB1/pBR322/pUC origin of replication
   3617..3681    -  CDS            bla(M) (fragment): β-lactamase lacking the signal sequence; bla(M); allows cytosolic expression of β-lactamase
   4191..5051    +  CDS            AmpR: β-lactamase; bla; confers resistance to ampicillin, carbenicillin, and related antibiotics
   5064..5200    +  terminator     rrnG terminator: transcription terminator from the E. coli ribosomal RNA rrnG operon (Albrechtsen et al., 1991)
   5352..5423    +  misc_feature   5' β-globin insulator: insulator upstream of the human β-globin locus (Farrell et al., 2002)
   5428..5474    -  terminator     T7 terminator: transcription terminator for bacteriophage T7 RNA polymerase
   5492..5540    -  polyA_signal   poly(A) signal: synthetic polyadenylation signal
   5621..5924    +  enhancer       CMV enhancer: human cytomegalovirus immediate early enhancer
   5997..6014    -  promoter       CMV promoter (fragment): human cytomegalovirus (CMV) immediate early promoter
   6077..6128    +  promoter       CMVd2 promoter: truncated human cytomegalovirus (CMV) immediate early promoter that yields moderately reduced expression relative to the full-length promoter
>Addgene plasmid #152868 | pGBW-m4134380 | depositor full sequence | sequence record 295880 | Full Sequence
CACCATGTACACTCGCTATGTCGATAACAACTTCTGTGGCCCTGATGGCTACCCTCTTGAGTGCATTAAA
GACCTTCTAGCACGTGCTGGTAAAGCTTCATGCACTTTGTCCGAACAACTGGACTTTATTGACACTAAGA
GGGGTGTATACTGCTGCCGTGAACATGAGCATGAAATTGCTTGGTACACGGAACGTTCTGAAAAGAGCTA
TGAATTGCAGACACCTTTTGAAATTAAATTGGCAAAGAAATTTGACACCTTCAATGGGGAATGTCCAAAT
TTTGTATTTCCCTTAAATTCCATAATCAAGACTATTCAACCAAGGGTTGAAAAGAAAAAGCTTGATGGCT
TTATGGGTAGAATTCGATCTGTCTATCCAGTTGCGTCACCAAATGAATGCAACCAAATGTGCCTTTCAAC
TCTCATGAAGTGTGATCATTGTGGTGAAACTTCATGGCAGACGGGCGATTTTGTTAAAGCCACTTGCGAA
TTTTGTGGCACTGAGAATTTGACTAAAGAAGGTGCCACTACTTGTGGTTACTTACCCCAAAATGCTGTTG
TTAAAATTTATTGTCCAGCATGTCACAATTCAGAAGTAGGACCTGAGCATAGTCTTGCCGAATACCATAA
TGAATCTGGCTTGAAAACCATTCTTCGTAAGGGTGGTCGCACTATTGCCTTTGGAGGCTGTGTGTTCTCT
TATGTTGGTTGCCATAACAAGTGTGCCTATTGGGTTCCACGTGCTAGCGCTAACATAGGTTGTAACCATA
CAGGTGTTGTTGGAGAAGGTTCCGAAGGTCTTAATGACAACCTTCTTGAAATACTCCAAAAAGAGAAAGT
CAACATCAATATTGTTGGTGACTTTAAACTTAATGAAGAGATCGCCATTATTTTGGCATCTTTTTCTGCT
TCCACAAGTGCTTTTGTGGAAACTGTGAAAGGTTTGGATTATAAAGCATTCAAACAAATTGTTGAATCCT
GTGGTAATTTTAAAGTTACAAAAGGAAAAGCTAAAAAAGGTGCCTGGAATATTGGTGAACAGAAATCAAT
ACTGAGTCCTCTTTATGCATTTGCATCAGAGGCTGCTCGTGTTGTACGATCAATTTTCTCCCGCACTCTT
GAAACTGCTCAAAATTCTGTGCGTGTTTTACAGAAGGCCGCTATAACAATACTAGATGGAATTTCACAGT
ATTCACTGAGACTCATTGATGCTATGATGTTCACATCTGATTTGGCTACTAACAATCTAGTTGTAATGGC
CTACATTACAGGTGGTGTTGTTCAGTTGACTTCGCAGTGGCTAACTAACATCTTTGGCACTGTTTATGAA
AAACTCAAACCCGTCCTTGATTGGCTTGAAGAGAAGTTTAAGGAAGGTGTAGAGTTTCTTAGAGACGGTT
GGGAAATTGTTAAATTTATCTCAACCTGTGCTTGTGAAATTGTCGGTGGACAAATTGTCACCTGTGCAAA
GGAAATTAAGGAGAGTGTTCAGACATTCTTTAAGCTTGTAAATAAATTTTTGGCTTTGTGTGCTGACTCT
ATCATTATTGGTGGAGCTAAACTTAAAGCCTTGAATTTAGGTGAAACATTTGTCACGCACTCAAAGGGAT
TGTACAGAAAGTGTGTTAAATCCAGAGAAGAAACTGGCCTACTCATGCCTCTAAAAGCCCCAAAAGAAAT
TATCTTCTTAGAGGGAGAAACACTTCCCACAGAAGTGTTAACAGAGGAAGTTGTCTTGAAAACTGGTGAT
TTACAACCATTAGAACAACCTACTAGTGAAGCTGTTGAAGCTCCATTGGTTGGTACACCAGTTTGTATTA
ACGGGCTTATGTTGCTCGAAATCAAAGACACAGAAAAGTACTGTGCCCTTGCACCTAATATGATGGTAAC
AAACAATACCTTCACACTCAAAGGCGAAAACCTTTACTTTCAGTCGAAGAGGCGATGGAAAAAGAATTTT
ATCGCGGTGAGTGCAGCCAACAGATTCAAAAAGATATCCTCGTCTGGTGCCCTCTAAGCTAGCTTGACTG
ACTGAGATACAGCGTACCTTCAGCTCACAGACATGATAAGATACATTGATGAGTTTGGACAAACCACAAC
TAGAATGCAGTGAAAAAAATGCTTTATTTGTGAAATTTGTGATGCTATTGCTTTATTTGTAACCATTATA
AGCTGCAATAAACAAGTTAACAACAACAATTGCATTCATTTTATGTTTCAGGTTCAGGGGGAGGTGTGGG
AGGTTTTTTAAAGCAAGTAAAACCTCTACAAATGTGGTATTGGCCCATCTCTATCGGTATCGTAGCATAA
CCCCTTGGGGCCTCTAAACGGGTCTTGAGGGGTTTTTTGTGCCCCTCGGGCCGGATTGCTATCTACCGGC
ATTGGCGCAGAAAAAAATGCCTGATGCGACGCTGCGCGTCTTATACTCCCACATATGCCAGATTCAGCAA
CGGATACGGCTTCCCCAACTTGCCCACTTCCATACGTGTCCTCCTTACCAGAAATTTATCCTTAAGGTCG
TCAGCTATCCTGCAGGCGATCTCTCGATTTCGATCAAGACATTCCTTTAATGGTCTTTTCTGGACACCAC
TAGGGGTCAGAAGTAGTTCATCAAACTTTCTTCCCTCCCTAATCTCATTGGTTACCTTGGGCTATCGAAA
CTTAATTAACCAGTCAAGTCAGCTACTTGGCGAGATCGACTTGTCTGGGTTTCGACTACGCTCAGAATTG
CGTCAGTCAAGTTCGATCTGGTCCTTGCTATTGCACCCGTTCTCCGATTACGAGTTTCATTTAAATCATG
TGAGCAAAAGGCCAGCAAAAGGCCAGGAACCGTAAAAAGGCCGCGTTGCTGGCGTTTTTCCATAGGCTCC
GCCCCCCTGACGAGCATCACAAAAATCGACGCTCAAGTCAGAGGTGGCGAAACCCGACAGGACTATAAAG
ATACCAGGCGTTTCCCCCTGGAAGCTCCCTCGTGCGCTCTCCTGTTCCGACCCTGCCGCTTACCGGATAC
CTGTCCGCCTTTCTCCCTTCGGGAAGCGTGGCGCTTTCTCATAGCTCACGCTGTAGGTATCTCAGTTCGG
TGTAGGTCGTTCGCTCCAAGCTGGGCTGTGTGCACGAACCCCCCGTTCAGCCCGACCGCTGCGCCTTATC
CGGTAACTATCGTCTTGAGTCCAACCCGGTAAGACACGACTTATCGCCACTGGCAGCAGCCACTGGTAAC
AGGATTAGCAGAGCGAGGTATGTAGGCGGTGCTACAGAGTTCTTGAAGTGGTGGCCTAACTACGGCTACA
CTAGAAGAACAGTATTTGGTATCTGCGCTCTGCTGAAGCCAGTTACCTTCGGAAAAAGAGTTGGTAGCTC
TTGATCCGGCAAACAAACCACCGCTGGTAGCGGTGGTTTTTTTGTTTGCAAGCAGCAGATTACGCGCAGA
AAAAAAGGATCTCAAGAAGATCCTTTGATCTTTTCTACGGGGTCTGACGCTCAGTGGAACGAAAACTCAC
GTTAAGGGATTTTGGTCATGAGATTATCAAAAAGGATCTTCACCTAGATCCTTTTAAATTAAAAATGAAG
TTTTAAATCAATCTAAAGTATATATGAGTAAACTTGGTCTGACAGTTACCAATGCTTAATCAGTGAGGCA
CCTATCTCAGCGATCTGTCTATTTCGTTCATCCATAGTTGCATTTAAATTTCCGAACTCTCCAAGGCCCT
CGTCGGAAAATCTTCAAACCTTTCGTCCGATCCATCTTGCAGGCTACCTCTCGAACGAACTATCGCAAGT
CTCTTGGCCGGCCTTGCGCCTTGGCTATTGCTTGGCAGCGCCTATCGCCAGGTATTACTCCAATCCCGAA
TATCCGAGATCGGGATCACCCGAGAGAAGTTCAACCTACATCCTCAATCCCGATCTATCCGAGATCCGAG
GAATATCGAAATCGGGGCGCGCCTGGTGTACCGAGAACGATCCTCTCAGTGCGAGTCTCGACGATCCATA
TCGTTGCTTGGCAGTCAGCCAGTCGGAATCCAGCTTGGGACCCAGGAAGTCCAATCGTCAGATATTGTAC
TCAAGCCTGGTCACGGCAGCGTACCGATCTGTTTAAACCTAGATATTGATAGTCTGATCGGTCAACGTAT
AATCGAGTCCTAGCTTTTGCAAACATCTATCAAGAGACAGGATCAGCAGGAGGCTTTCGCATGAGTATTC
AACATTTCCGTGTCGCCCTTATTCCCTTTTTTGCGGCATTTTGCCTTCCTGTTTTTGCTCACCCAGAAAC
GCTGGTGAAAGTAAAAGATGCTGAAGATCAGTTGGGTGCGCGAGTGGGTTACATCGAACTGGATCTCAAC
AGCGGTAAGATCCTTGAGAGTTTTCGCCCCGAAGAACGCTTTCCAATGATGAGCACTTTTAAAGTTCTGC
TATGTGGCGCGGTATTATCCCGTATTGACGCCGGGCAAGAGCAACTCGGTCGCCGCATACACTATTCTCA
GAATGACTTGGTTGAGTATTCACCAGTCACAGAAAAGCATCTTACGGATGGCATGACAGTAAGAGAATTA
TGCAGTGCTGCCATAACCATGAGTGATAACACTGCGGCCAACTTACTTCTGACAACGATTGGAGGACCGA
AGGAGCTAACCGCTTTTTTGCACAACATGGGGGATCATGTAACTCGCCTTGATCGTTGGGAACCGGAGCT
GAATGAAGCCATACCAAACGACGAGCGTGACACCACGATGCCTGTAGCAATGGCAACAACCTTGCGTAAA
CTATTAACTGGCGAACTACTTACTCTAGCTTCCCGGCAACAGTTGATAGACTGGATGGAGGCGGATAAAG
TTGCAGGACCACTTCTGCGCTCGGCCCTTCCGGCTGGCTGGTTTATTGCTGATAAATCTGGAGCCGGTGA
GCGTGGGTCTCGCGGTATCATTGCAGCACTGGGGCCAGATGGTAAGCCCTCCCGTATCGTAGTTATCTAC
ACGACGGGGAGTCAGGCAACTATGGATGAACGAAATAGACAGATCGCTGAGATAGGTGCCTCACTGATTA
AGCATTGGTAACCGATTCTAGGTGCATTGGCGCAGAAAAAAATGCCTGATGCGACGCTGCGCGTCTTATA
CTCCCACATATGCCAGATTCAGCAACGGATACGGCTTCCCCAACTTGCCCACTTCCATACGTGTCCTCCT
TACCAGAAATTTATCCTTAAGATCCCGAATCGTTTAAACTCGACTCTGGCTCTATCGAATCTCCGTCGTT
TCGAGCTTACGCGAACAGCCGTGGCGCTCATTTGCTCGTCGGGCATCGAATCTCGTCAGCTATCGTCAGC
TTACCTTTTTGGCAGCGATCGCGGCTCCCGACATCTTGGACCATTAGCTCCACAGGTATCTTCTTCCCTC
TAGTGGTCATAACAGCAGCTTCAGCTACCTCTCAATTCAAAAAACCCCTCAAGACCCGTTTAGAGGCCCC
AAGGGGTTATGCTATCAATCGTTGCGTTACACACACAAAAAACCAACACACATCCATCTTCGATGGATAG
CGATTTTATTATCTAACTGCTGATCGAGTGTAGCCAGATCTAGTAATCAATTACGGGGTCATTAGTTCAT
AGCCCATATATGGAGTTCCGCGTTACATAACTTACGGTAAATGGCCCGCCTGGCTGACCGCCCAACGACC
CCCGCCCATTGACGTCAATAATGACGTATGTTCCCATAGTAACGCCAATAGGGACTTTCCATTGACGTCA
ATGGGTGGAGTATTTACGGTAAACTGCCCACTTGGCAGTACATCAAGTGTATCATATGCCAAGTACGCCC
CCTATTGACGTCAATGACGGTAAATGGCCCGCCTGGCATTATGCCCAGTACATGACCTTATGGGACTTTC
CTACTTGGCAGTACATCTACGTATTAGTCATCGCTATTACCATGCTGATGCGGTTTTGGCAGTACATCAA
TGGGCGTGGATAGCGGTTTGACTCACGGGGATTTCCAAGTCTCCACCCCATTGACGTCAATGGGAGTTTG
TTTTGGCACCAAAATCAACGGGACTTTCCAAAATGTCGTAACAACTCCGCCCCATTGACGCAAATGGGCG
GTAGGCGTGTACGGTGGGAGGTCTATATAAGCAGAGCTGGTTTAGTGAACCGTCAGATCAGATCTTTGTC
GATCCTACCATCCACTCGACACACCCGCCAGCGGCCGC
